Addgene plasmid #74101: pSPORT1[NheI/glGFP/bglobin3'-UTR/Ins2]
Purpose: vector bearing an NheI restriction site for the two-step cloning method in Wang and Szaro, Dev Biol, 2015
Depositing lab: Ben Szaro. Depositing organization: SUNY University at Albany. Publication: A method for using direct injection of plasmid DNA to study cis-regulatory element activity in F0 Xenopus embryos and tadpoles. Wang C, Szaro BG. Dev Biol. 2015 Feb 1;398(1):11-23. doi: 10.1016/j.ydbio.2014.11.010. Epub 2014 Nov 20. PubMed 25448690.
Backbone
  Vector backbone: pSport I
  Backbone manufacturer: Life Technologies
  Backbone size w/o insert (bp): 4110
  Total vector size (bp): 6923
  Modifications to backbone: Green Lantern Green Fluorescent Protein, a segment of rabbit beta-globin gene including the last intron and full length 3'UTR, and a dual chicken beta-globin hypersensitive site 4 (HS4) insulator element, and an NheI site were introduced into pSport 1.
Growth in bacteria
  Bacterial resistance: Ampicillin, 100 μg/mL
  Growth temperature: 37°C
  Growth strain: DH5alpha
  Copy number: High Copy
Gene/Insert 1
  Gene/Insert name: Green Lantern Green Fluorescent Protein
  Insert size (bp): 730
Gene/Insert 2
  Gene/Insert name: Rabbit beta 1-globin gene 3'UTR
  Species: O. cuniculus
  Insert size (bp): 2184
Resource information
  A portion of this plasmid was derived from a plasmid made by: Green Lantern Green Fluorescent Protein from Life Technologies rabbit beta globin 3'UTR from RIchard Harland, U CA Berkeley
Terms and licenses: Academic/Nonprofit Terms; Industry Terms: Not Available to Industry
How to cite: pSPORT1[NheI/glGFP/bglobin3'-UTR/Ins2] was a gift from Ben Szaro (Addgene plasmid # 74101 ; http://n2t.net/addgene:74101 ; RRID:Addgene_74101)
