[The description below was written by a language model from this plasmid's Addgene catalogue record and pLannotate feature annotations shown in this document.]
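Description:
pSPORT1[NheI/glGFP/bglobin3'-UTR/Ins2] is a promoterless GFP reporter plasmid built on the pSport 1 cloning backbone and intended as the recipient vector in a two-step cloning method for testing cis-regulatory elements by direct injection of plasmid DNA into Xenopus embryos, with expression scored in F0 embryos and tadpoles. It is maintained in E. coli as a high-copy plasmid through a ColE1/pUC-type origin and selected with ampicillin via the β-lactamase gene. An f1 origin from the backbone is also present. Remnants of the backbone's lacZα and lacI sequences (the latter annotated as several fragments with its promoter) have no stated role in the reporter function.

The payload starts with an introduced NheI site, which serves as the entry point for candidate regulatory sequences. The record does not list any eukaryotic promoter in the vector itself, consistent with the promoter being supplied by the user's insert. Downstream lies the Green Lantern GFP coding sequence (annotated as the S65T variant of Aequorea GFP), followed by a segment of the rabbit β-globin gene comprising its last intron, a short stretch of terminal coding exon (auto-annotated by homology to a primate HBB), the full 3'UTR and the polyadenylation signal. This segment provides a splicing event and 3' end processing, which generally favour efficient expression of the reporter mRNA. According to the catalogue entry, a dual copy of the chicken β-globin HS4 insulator was also added. It is not annotated in the feature table but may lie in the unannotated region after the poly(A) signal. Such insulators are generally used to shield a transgene from the influence of surrounding sequences.
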