Features (pLannotate 1.2.2; 13 found; start..end, strand, type, name):
      4..97      -  CDS            lacZα (fragment): LacZα fragment of β-galactosidase; lacZ fragment
    111..824     +  CDS            GFP (S65T): GFP (S65T) is a basic (constitutively fluorescent) green fluorescent protein published in 1995, derived from Aequorea victoria.
    855..1427    +  intron         β-globin intron: intron from rabbit β-globin gene
   1431..1553    +  CDS            HBB: HBB_COLGU - Experimental evidence at transcript level: Swiss-Prot protein existence level 2. Involved in oxygen transport from the lung to the various peripheral tissues. From Colobus guereza (Mantled guereza) (Eastern black-and-white colobus monkey).
   1624..1679    +  polyA_signal   β-globin poly(A) signal: rabbit β-globin polyadenylation signal (Gil and Proudfoot, 1987)
   3021..3266    -  CDS            lacI (fragment): lac repressor; lacI; The lac repressor binds to the lac operator to inhibit transcription in E. coli. This inhibition can be relieved by adding lactose or isopropyl-β-D-thiogalactopyranoside (IPTG).
   3824..4362    -  CDS            lacI (fragment): lac repressor; lacI; The lac repressor binds to the lac operator to inhibit transcription in E. coli. This inhibition can be relieved by adding lactose or isopropyl-β-D-thiogalactopyranoside (IPTG).
   4363..4440    -  promoter       lacI promoter: lacI
   4482..4535    -  CDS            lacI (fragment): lac repressor; lacI; The lac repressor binds to the lac operator to inhibit transcription in E. coli. This inhibition can be relieved by adding lactose or isopropyl-β-D-thiogalactopyranoside (IPTG).
   4718..5306    -  rep_origin     ori: high-copy-number ColE1/pMB1/pBR322/pUC origin of replication
   5477..6337    -  CDS            AmpR: β-lactamase; bla; confers resistance to ampicillin, carbenicillin, and related antibiotics
   6338..6442    -  promoter       AmpR promoter: bla
   6469..6924    -  rep_origin     f1 ori (sequence partly withheld): f1 bacteriophage origin of replication; arrow indicates direction of (+) strand synthesis
>Addgene plasmid #74101 | pSPORT1[NheI/glGFP/bglobin3'-UTR/Ins2] | depositor full sequence | sequence record 148104 | Full plasmid sequence
CCATTCGCCATTCAGGCTGCGCAACTGTTGGGAAGGGCGATCGGTGCGGGCCTCTTCGCTATTACGCCAG
CTGGCGAAAGGGGGATGTGCTGCAAGGGCTAGCCGCCACCATGAGCAAGGGCGAGGAACTGTTCACTGGC
GTGGTCCCAATTCTCGTGGAACTGGATGGCGATGTGAATGGGCACAAATTTTCTGTCAGCGGAGAGGGTG
AAGGTGATGCCACATACGGAAAGCTCACCCTGAAATTCATCTGCACCACTGGAAAGCTCCCTGTGCCATG
GCCAACACTGGTCACTACCTTCACCTATGGCGTGCAGTGCTTTTCCAGATACCCAGACCATATGAAGCAG
CATGACTTTTTCAAGAGCGCCATGCCCGAGGGCTATGTGCAGGAGAGAACCATCTTTTTCAAAGATGACG
GGAACTACAAGACCCGCGCTGAAGTCAAGTTCGAAGGTGACACCCTGGTGAATAGAATCGAGCTGAAGGG
CATTGACTTTAAGGAGGATGGAAACATTCTCGGCCACAAGCTGGAATACAACTATAACTCCCACAATGTG
TACATCATGGCCGACAAGCAAAAGAATGGCATCAAGGTCAACTTCAAGATCAGACACAACATTGAGGATG
GATCCGTGCAGCTGGCCGACCATTATCAACAGAACACTCCAATCGGCGACGGCCCTGTGCTCCTCCCAGA
CAACCATTACCTGTCCACCCAGTCTGCCCTGTCTAAAGATCCCAACGAAAAGAGAGACCACATGGTCCTG
CTGGAGTTTGTGACCGCTGCTGGGATCACACATGGCATGGACGAGCTGTACAAGTGAGCGGCCGCGGATC
CTGAGAACTTCAGGGTGAGTTTGGGGACCCTTGATTGTTCTTTCTTTTTCGCTATTGTAAAATTCATGTT
ATATGGAGGGGGCAAAGTTTTCAGGGTGTTGTTTAGAATGGGAAGATGTCCCTTGTATCACCATGGACCC
TCATGATAATTTTGTTTCTTTCACTTTCTACTCTGTTGACAACCATTGTCTCCTCTTATTTTCTTTTCAT
TTTCTGTAACTTTTTCGTTAAACTTTAGCTTGCATTTGTAACGAATTTTTAAATTCACTTTTGTTTATTT
GTCAGATTGTAAGTACTTTCTCTAATCACTTTTTTTTCAAGGCAATCAGGGTATATTATATTGTACTTCA
GCACAGTTTTAGAGAACAATTGTTATAATTAAATGATAAGGTAGAATATTTCTGCATATAAATTCTGGCT
GGCGTGGAAATATTCTTATTGGTAGAAACAACTACACCCTGGTCATCATCCTGCCTTTCTCTTTATGGTT
ACAATGATATACACTGTTTGAGATGAGGATAAAATACTCTGAGTCCAAACCGGGCCCCTCTGCTAACCAT
GTTCATGCCTTCTTCTCTTTCCTACAGCTCCTGGGCAACGTGCTGGTTGTTGTGCTGTCTCATCATTTTG
GCAAAGAATTCACTCCTCAGGTGCAGGCTGCCTATCAGAAGGTGGTGGCTGGTGTGGCCAATGCCCTGGC
TCACAAATACCACTGAGATCTTTTTCCCTCTGCCAAAAATTATGGGGACATCATGAAGCCCCTTGAGCAT
CTGACTTCTGGCTAATAAAGGAAATTTATTTTCATTGCAATAGTGTGTTGGAATTTTTTGTGTCTCTCAC
TCGGAAGGACATATGGGAGGGCAAATCATTTAAAACATCAGAATGAGTATTTGGTTTAGAGTTTGGCAAC
ATATGCCCATATGCTGGCTGCCATGAACAAAGGTTGGCTATAAAGAGGTCATCAGTATATGAAACAGCCC
CCTGCTGTCCATTCCTTATTCCATAGAAAAGCCTTGACTTGAGGTTAGATTTTTTTTATATTTTGTTTTG
TGTTATTTTTTTCTTTAACATCCCTAAAATTTTCCTTACATGTTTTACTAGCCAGATTTTTCCTCCTCTC
CTGACTACTCCCAGTCATAGCTGTCCCTCTTCTCTTATGGAGATCCCTCGAGGCCTCGAGGGATCTTATT
AAAGCAGCTGGGACAGGGACAGAAAAAGGGCTTTGACTGCCTTTCTCTTGAGCCCTTTTCCTGATCTCCA
CAACTCACTGATACCACTGGTCTCATTGGAAGGGGTGGGCTGTTAACAGTGTGACAAATGTAGGAATAAA
CTGGATGCAAAAGGGGGCTTTGTGCAGCTTTATATTCACTGTTGTCTTAAACCCTTTTTATGGACTCAAA
TCAAATGACAGTCCCTCAGGATGTTAGCTTCTGAATTCAGAAAGTGATTGCAGAGTTGCCCACTCCTTTA
TCCTGTGTCTGATGGTTTTGCTGTCTCTGTAGTGATTAGCTTACTGTCACCATTTCCTCATTCAATAGGC
ACTCAGGTGGATGAAAGGTTCTGGTTCACTCCCCAAATACCTGCAACAGTCAGGAGTGTGTCAGGCCAAA
ACCAGAAAACAGGAATTGCCATGGGGTCTCCATGATGGGTGGCAGGGACTCAAGTACATGAGCCATATTC
GGCTGCTTCCAGGTACATTAGCAGAAAACTAGATCAGAAGTGGAGCTGTGGGGACCAGAATAAACACTTT
GATATGGGATGTTGGTGTCTCAAGTAGCAACTTAACCCCCTGCTCACTAAAACACTCTAATCCTCATTAC
CTAGGAGCAACTGAGCCTGAGGGCTATCTAATATAGCTGGTGACACAGAGATCATATACCCTGGCTAAAA
GCATGGCTGAATCCATGAAAGAAAATATATGCTCAAAATAGGAATAGAATACACAGATTTATGCACAGAT
GCTTACAAATTTTAGCCAATCCTGATGACATGGTTAACTTGGAGATCTAGATCAGTTCTTGCCAGCATGC
CCAGAGAATAGTACATGGGAAAATTTATAGAGATGATGAGTTAGAGACAAAGTGAGTGATAATAACATTG
CCTGGGATTGCTGCTAGGTACACTGAAAAATCAGGGAGGAAGATCCAATAAATGACCCATTCAAAATCTA
GCCAAGCTTGATATCCGCACCAACGCGCAGCCCGGACTCGGTAATGGCGCGCATTGCGCCCAGCGCCATC
TGATCGTTGGCAACCAGCATCGCAGTGGGAACGATGCCCTCATTCAGCATTTGCATGGTTTGTTGAAAAC
CGGACATGGCACTCCAGTCGCCTTCCCGTTCCGCTATCGGCTGAATTTGATTGCGAGTGAGATATTTATG
CCAGCCAGCCAGACGCAGACGCGCCGAGACAGAACTTAATGGGCCCCTACTGGCGGACAGAGCGATAAAG
CTTTTTCCCCGTATCCCCCCAGGTGTCTGCAGGCTCAAAGAGCAGTGAGAAGCGTTCAGAGGAAAGCGAT
CCCGTGCCACCTTCCCCGTGCCGGGCTGTCCCCGCACGCTGCGGGCTCCGGCTCGGGGATGCGGGGGGAG
CGTCGGGCCGGAGCGGAGCCCCGGGCGGCTCGCTGCTGCCCCCTAGCGGGAGAGGAACGCAATTACAGCC
CTGGGGGCTTTGGGGGGGGGCTGTCCCCGTGAGCTCCCGCGGATCTAGATAAAGCTTTTTCCCCGTATCC
CCCCAGGTGTCTGCAGGCTCAAAGAGCAGCGAGAAGCGTTCAGAGGAAAGCGATCCCGTGCCACCTTCCC
CGTGCCGGGCTGTCCCCGCACGCTGCGGGCTCCGGCTCGGGGATGCGGGGGGAGCGTCGGGCCGGAGCGG
AGCCCCGGGCGGCTCGCTGCTGCCCCCTAGCGGGAGAGGAACGCAATTACAGCCCAGGGGGCTTTGGGGG
GGGGCTGTCCCCGTGAGCTCCCGCGGATATGAGTCTGTCTAAGTGGTAACCCAATGCGACCAGATGCTCC
ACGCCCAGTCGCGTACCGTCTTCATGGGAGAAAATAATACTGTTGATGGGTGTCTGGTCAGAGACATCAA
GAAATAACGCCGGAACATTAGTGCAGGCAGCTTCCACAGCAATGGCATCCTGGTCATCCAGCGGATAGTT
AATGATCAGCCCACTGACCCGTTGCGCGAGAAGATTGTGCACCGCCGCTTTACAGGCTTCGACGCCGCTT
CGTTCTACCATCGACACCACCACGCTGGCACCCAGTTGATCGGCGCGAGATTTAATCGCCGCGACAATTT
GCGACGGCGCGTGCAGGGCCAGACTGGAGGTGGCAACGCCAATCAGCAACGACTGTTTGCCCGCCAGTTG
TTGTGCCACGCGGTTGGGAATGTAATTCAGCTCCGCCATCGCCGCTTCCACTTTTTCCCGCGTTTTCGCA
GAAACGTGGCTGGCCTGGTTCACCACGCGGGAAACGGTCTGATAAGAGACACCGGCATACTCTGCGACAT
CGTATAACGTTACTGGTTTCACATTCACCACCCTGAATTGACTCTCTTCCGGGCGCTATCATGCCATACC
GCGAAAGGTTTTGCGCCATTCGATGGTGTCAACGTAAATGCCGCTTCGCCTTCGCGCGCGAATTGCAAGC
TCTGCATTAATGAATCGGCCAACGCGCGGGGAGAGGCGGTTTGCGTATTGGGCGCTCTTCCGCTTCCTCG
CTCACTGACTCGCTGCGCTCGGTCGTTCGGCTGCGGCGAGCGGTATCAGCTCACTCAAAGGCGGTAATAC
GGTTATCCACAGAATCAGGGGATAACGCAGGAAAGAACATGTGAGCAAAAGGCCAGCAAAAGGCCAGGAA
CCGTAAAAAGGCCGCGTTGCTGGCGTTTTTCCATAGGCTCCGCCCCCCTGACGAGCATCACAAAAATCGA
CGCTCAAGTCAGAGGTGGCGAAACCCGACAGGACTATAAAGATACCAGGCGTTTCCCCCTGGAAGCTCCC
TCGTGCGCTCTCCTGTTCCGACCCTGCCGCTTACCGGATACCTGTCCGCCTTTCTCCCTTCGGGAAGCGT
GGCGCTTTCTCAATGCTCACGCTGTAGGTATCTCAGTTCGGTGTAGGTCGTTCGCTCCAAGCTGGGCTGT
GTGCACGAACCCCCCGTTCAGCCCGACCGCTGCGCCTTATCCGGTAACTATCGTCTTGAGTCCAACCCGG
TAAGACACGACTTATCGCCACTGGCAGCAGCCACTGGTAACAGGATTAGCAGAGCGAGGTATGTAGGCGG
TGCTACAGAGTTCTTGAAGTGGTGGCCTAACTACGGCTACACTAGAAGGACAGTATTTGGTATCTGCGCT
CTGCTGAAGCCAGTTACCTTCGGAAAAAGAGTTGGTAGCTCTTGATCCGGCAAACAAACCACCGCTGGTA
GCGGTGGTTTTTTTGTTTGCAAGCAGCAGATTACGCGCAGAAAAAAAGGATCTCAAGAAGATCCTTTGAT
CTTTTCTACGGGGTCTGACGCTCAGTGGAACGAAAACTCACGTTAAGGGATTTTGGTCATGAGATTATCA
AAAAGGATCTTCACCTAGATCCTTTTAAATTAAAAATGAAGTTTTAAATCAATCTAAAGTATATATGAGT
AAACTTGGTCTGACAGTTACCAATGCTTAATCAGTGAGGCACCTATCTCAGCGATCTGTCTATTTCGTTC
ATCCATAGTTGCCTGACTCCCCGTCGTGTAGATAACTACGATACGGGAGGGCTTACCATCTGGCCCCAGT
GCTGCAATGATACCGCGAGACCCACGCTCACCGGCTCCAGATTTATCAGCAATAAACCAGCCAGCCGGAA
GGGCCGAGCGCAGAAGTGGTCCTGCAACTTTATCCGCCTCCATCCAGTCTATTAATTGTTGCCGGGAAGC
TAGAGTAAGTAGTTCGCCAGTTAATAGTTTGCGCAACGTTGTTGCCATTGCTACAGGCATCGTGGTGTCA
CGCTCGTCGTTTGGTATGGCTTCATTCAGCTCCGGTTCCCAACGATCAAGGCGAGTTACATGATCCCCCA
TGTTGTGCAAAAAAGCGGTTAGCTCCTTCGGTCCTCCGATCGTTGTCAGAAGTAAGTTGGCCGCAGTGTT
ATCACTCATGGTTATGGCAGCACTGCATAATTCTCTTACTGTCATGCCATCCGTAAGATGCTTTTCTGTG
ACTGGTGAGTACTCAACCAAGTCATTCTGAGAATAGTGTATGCGGCGACCGAGTTGCTCTTGCCCGGCGT
CAATACGGGATAATACCGCGCCACATAGCAGAACTTTAAAAGTGCTCATCATTGGAAAACGTTCTTCGGG
GCGAAAACTCTCAAGGATCTTACCGCTGTTGAGATCCAGTTCGATGTAACCCACTCGTGCACCCAACTGA
TCTTCAGCATCTTTTACTTTCACCAGCGTTTCTGGGTGAGCAAAAACAGGAAGGCAAAATGCCGCAAAAA
AGGGAATAAGGGCGACACGGAAATGTTGAATACTCATACTCTTCCTTTTTCAATATTATTGAAGCATTTA
TCAGGGTTATTGTCTCATGAGCGGATACATATTTGAATGTATTTAGAAAAATAAACAAATAGGGGTTCCG
CGCACATTTCCCCGAAAAGTGCCACCTGAAATTGTAAACGTTAATATTTTGTTAAAATTCGCGTTAAATT
TTTGTTAAATCAGCTCATTTTTTAACCAATAGGCCGAAATCGGCAAAATCCCTTATAAATCAAAAGAATA
GACCGAGATAGGGT
[37 nt withheld, positions 6595-6631]
AAAGAACGTGGACTCCAACGTCAAAGG
[49 nt withheld, positions 6659-6707]
T
[91 nt withheld, positions 6709-6799]
G
[124 nt withheld, positions 6801-6924]
C
