>Addgene plasmid #74101 | pSPORT1[NheI/glGFP/bglobin3'-UTR/Ins2] | addgene partial sequence | sequence record 140416 | rb_glob_PA_term-R 5'-CCCATATGTCCTTCCGAGTG-3'
AAAAATTCCAACACACTATTGCAATGAAAATAAATTTCCTTTATTAGCCAGAAGTCAGATGCTCAAGGGG
CTTCATGATGTCCCCATAATTTTTGGCAGAGGGAAAAAGATCTCAGTGGTATTTGTGAGCCAGGGCATTG
GCCACACCAGCCACCACCTTCTGATAGGCAGCCTGCACCTGAGGAGTGAATTCTTTGCCAAAATGATGAG
ACAGCACAACAACCAGCACGTTGCCCAGGAGCTGTAGGAAAGAGAAGAAGGCATGAACATGGTTAGCAGA
GGGGCCCGGTTTGGACTCAGAGTATTTTATCCTCATCTCAAACAGTGTATATCATTGTAACCATAAAGAG
AAAGGCAGGATGATGACCAGGGTGTAGTTGTTTCTACCAATAAGAATATTTCCACGCCAGCCAGAATTTA
TATGCAGAAATATTCTACCTTATCATTTAATTATAACAATTGTTCTCTAAAACTGTGCTGAAGTACAATA
TAATATACCCTGATTGCCTTGAAAAAAAAGTGATTAGAGAAAGTACTTACAATCTGACAAATAAACAAAA
GTGAATTTAAAAATTCGTTACAAATGCAAGCTAAAGTTTAACGAAAAAGTTACAGAAAATGAAAAGAAAA
TAAGAGGAGACAATGGTTGTCAACAGAGTAGAAAGTGAAAGAAACAAAATTATCATGAGGGTCCATGGTG
ATACAAGGGACATCTTCCCATTCTAAACAACACCCTGAAAACTTTGCCCCCTCCATATAACATGAATTTT
ACAATAGCGAAAAAGAAAGAACAATCAAGGGTCCCCAAACTCACCCTGAAGTTCTCAGGATCCGCGGCCG
CTCACTTGTACAGCTCGTCCATGCCATGTGTGATCCCAGCAGCGGTCACAAACTCCAGCAGGACCATGTG
GTCTCTCTTTTCGTTGGGATCTTTAGACAGGGCAGACTGGGTGGACAGGTAATGGTT
