>Addgene plasmid #74101 | pSPORT1[NheI/glGFP/bglobin3'-UTR/Ins2] | addgene partial sequence | sequence record 140850 | F1ori-R 5'-AGGGAAGAAAGCGAAAGGAG-3'
[70 nt withheld, positions 1-70]
CCCATTCGCCATTCAGGCTGCGCAACTGTTGGGAAGGGCGATCGGTGCGGGCCTCTTCGCTATTACGCCA
GCTGGCGAAAGGGGGATGTGCTGCAAGGGCTAGCCGCCACCATGAGCAAGGGCGAGGAACTGTTCACTGG
CGTGGTCCCAATTCTCGTGGAACTGGATGGCGATGTGAATGGGCACAAATTTTCTGTCAGCGGAGAGGGT
GAAGGTGATGCCACATACGGAAAGCTCACCCTGAAATTCATCTGCACCACTGGAAAGCTCCCTGTGCCAT
GGCCAACACTGGTCACTACCTTCACCTATGGCGTGCAGTGCTTTTCCAGATACCCAGACCATATGAAGCA
GCATGACTTTTTCAAGAGCGCCATGCCCGAGGGCTATGTGCAGGAGAGAACCATCTTTTTCAAAGATGAC
GGGAACTACAAGACCCGCGCTGAAGTCAAGTTCGAAGGTGACACCCTGGTGAATAGAATCGAGCTGAAGG
GCATTGACTTTAAGGAGGATGGAAACATTCTCGGCCACAAGCTGGAATACAACTATAACTCCCACAATGT
GTACATCATGGCCGACAAGCAAAAGAATGGCATCAAGGTCAACTTCAAGATCAGACACAACATTGAGGAT
GGATCCGTGCAGCTGGCCGACCATTATCAACAGAACACTCCAATCGGCGACGGCCCTGTGCTCCTCCCAG
ACAACCATTACCTGTCCACCCAGTCTGCCCTGTCTAAAGATCCCAACGAAAAGAGAGACCACATGGTCCT
GCTGGAGTTTGTGACCGCTGCTGGGATCACACATGGCATGGACGAGCTGTACAAGTGAGCGGCCGCGGAT
CCTGAGAACTTCAGGGTGAGTTTGGGGACCCTTGATTGTTCTTTCTTTTTCGCTATTG
