>Addgene plasmid #74101 | pSPORT1[NheI/glGFP/bglobin3'-UTR/Ins2] | addgene partial sequence | sequence record 140853 | pUC-4 5'-CAGTGAGCGAGGAAGCGGAAGAGCGCCCAA-3'
CCGCCTCTCCCCGCGCGTTGGCCGATTCATTAATGCAGAGCTTGCAATTCGCGCGCGAAGGCGAAGCGGC
ATTTACGTTGACACCATCGAATGGCGCAAAACCTTTCGCGGTATGGCATGATAGCGCCCGGAAGAGAGTC
AATTCAGGGTGGTGAATGTGAAACCAGTAACGTTATACGATGTCGCAGAGTATGCCGGTGTCTCTTATCA
GACCGTTTCCCGCGTGGTGAACCAGGCCAGCCACGTTTCTGCGAAAACGCGGGAAAAAGTGGAAGCGGCG
ATGGCGGAGCTGAATTACATTCCCAACCGCGTGGCACAACAACTGGCGGGCAAACAGTCGTTGCTGATTG
GCGTTGCCACCTCCAGTCTGGCCCTGCACGCGCCGTCGCAAATTGTCGCGGCGATTAAATCTCGCGCCGA
TCAACTGGGTGCCAGCGTGGTGGTGTCGATGGTAGAACGAAGCGGCGTCGAAGCCTGTAAAGCGGCGGTG
CACAATCTTCTCGCGCAACGGGTCAGTGGGCTGATCATTAACTATCCGCTGGATGACCAGGATGCCATTG
CTGTGGAAGCTGCCTGCACTAATGTTCCGGCGTTATTTCTTGATGTCTCTGACCAGACACCCATCAACAG
TATTATTTTCTCCCATGAAGACGGTACGCGACTGGGCGTGGAGCATCTGGTCGCATTGGGTTACCACTTA
GACAGACTCATATCCGCGGGAGCTCACGGGGACAGCCCCCCCCCAAAGCCCCCTGGGCTGTAATTGCGTT
CCTCTCCCGCTAGGGGGCAGCAGCGAGCCGCCCGGGGCTCCGCTCCGGCCCGACGCTCCCCCCGCATCCC
CGAGCCGGAGCCCGCAGCGTGCGGGGACAGCCCGGCACGGGGAAGGTGGCACGGGATCGCTTTCCTCTGA
ACGCTTCTCGCTGCTCTTTGAGCCTGCAGACAC
