>Addgene plasmid #74101 | pSPORT1[NheI/glGFP/bglobin3'-UTR/Ins2] | addgene partial sequence | sequence record 140859 | Lac-C-For 5'-ATCGTTCCCACTGCGATG-3'
GGGCGCAATGCGCGCCATTACCGAGTCCGGGCTGCGCGTTGGTGCGGATATCAAGCTTGGCTAGATTTTG
AATGGGTCATTTATTGGATCTTCCTCCCTGATTTTTCAGTGTACCTAGCAGCAATCCCAGGCAATGTTAT
TATCACTCACTTTGTCTCTAACTCATCATCTCTATAAATTTTCCCATGTACTATTCTCTGGGCATGCTGG
CAAGAACTGATCTAGATCTCCAAGTTAACCATGTCATCAGGATTGGCTAAAATTTGTAAGCATCTGTGCA
TAAATCTGTGTATTCTATTCCTATTTTGAGCATATATTTTCTTTCATGGATTCAGCCATGCTTTTAGCCA
GGGTATATGATCTCTGTGTCACCAGCTATATTAGATAGCCCTCAGGCTCAGTTGCTCCTAGGTAATGAGG
ATTAGAGTGTTTTAGTGAGCAGGGGGTTAAGTTGCTACTTGAGACACCAACATCCCATATCAAAGTGTTT
ATTCTGGTCCCCACAGCTCCACTTCTGATCTAGTTTTCTGCTAATGTACCTGGAAGCAGCCGAATATGGC
TCATGTACTTGAGTCCCTGCCACCCATCATGGAGACCCCATGGCAATTCCTGTTTTCTGGTTTTGGCCTG
ACACACTCCTGACTGTTGCAGGTATTTGGGGAGTGAACCAGAACCTTTCATCCACCTGAGTGCCTATTGA
ATGAGGAAATGGTGACAGTAAGCTAATCACTACAGAGACAGCAAAACCATCAGACACAGGATAAAGGAGT
GGGCAACTCTGCAATCACTTTCTGAATTCAGAAGCTAACATCCTGAGGGACTGTCATTTGATTTGAGTCC
ATAAAAAGGGTTTAAGACAACAGTGAATATAAAGCTGCACAAAGCCCCCTTTTGCATCCAGTTTATTCCT
ACATTTGTCACACTGTTAACAGCCCACCCCTTCCAATGAGACCAGTGGTATCAGTGAGTTGTGGAGATCA
GGAAAAGGGCTCAAGAGAAAGGCAGTCAAAGCCCTTTTT
